>Addgene plasmid #81303 | pDONR223_B2M_p.D54N | addgene full sequence | sequence record 168402 | Addgene NGS Result
GGCAGTTCCCTACTCTCGCGTTAACGCTAGCATGGATGTTTTCCCAGTCACGACGTTGTAAAACGACGGC
CAGTCTTAAGCTCGGGCCCCAAATAATGATTTTATTTTGACTGATAGTGACCTGTTCGTTGCAACAAATT
GATGAGCAATGCTTTTTTATAATGACAACTTTGTACAAAAAAGTTGGCACCATGTCTCGCTCCGTGGCCT
TAGCTGTGCTCGCGCTACTCTCTCTTTCTGGCCTGGAGGCTATCCAGCGTACTCCAAAGATTCAGGTTTA
CTCACGTCATCCAGCAGAGAATGGAAAGTCAAATTTCCTGAATTGCTATGTGTCTGGGTTTCATCCATCC
AACATTGAAGTTGACTTACTGAAGAATGGAGAGAGAATTGAAAAAGTGGAGCATTCAGACTTGTCTTTCA
GCAAGGACTGGTCTTTCTATCTCTTGTACTACACTGAATTCACCCCCACTGAAAAAGATGAGTATGCCTG
CCGTGTGAACCATGTGACTTTGTCACAGCCCAAGATAGTTAAGTGGGATCGAGACATGTACCCAACTTTC
TTGTACAAAGTTGGCATTATAAGAAAGCATTGCTTATCAATTTGTTGCAACGAACAGGTCACTATCAGTC
AAAATAAAATCATTATTTGCCATCCAGCTGATATCCCCTATAGTGAGTCGTATTACATGGTCATAGCTGT
TTCCTGGCAGCTCTGGCCCGTGTCTCAAAATCTCTGATGTTACATTGCACAAGATAAAAATATATCATCA
TGCCTCCTCTAGACCAGCCAGGACAGAAATGCCTCGACTTCGCTGCTACCCAAGGTTGCCGGGTGACGCA
CACCGTGGAAACGGATGAAGGCACGAACCCAGTGGACATAAGCCTGTTCGGTTCGTAAGCTGTAATGCAA
GTAGCGTATGCGCTCACGCAACTGGTCCAGAACCTTGACCGAACGCAGCGGTGGTAACGGCGCAGTGGCG
GTTTTCATGGCTTGTTATGACTGTTTTTTTGGGGTACAGTCTATGCCTCGGGCATCCAAGCAGCAAGCGC
GTTACGCCGTGGGTCGATGTTTGATGTTATGGAGCAGCAACGATGTTACGCAGCAGGGCAGTCGCCCTAA
AACAAAGTTAAACATTATGAGGGAAGCGGTGATCGCCGAAGTATCGACTCAACTATCAGAGGTAGTTGGC
GTCATCGAGCGCCATCTCGAACCGACGTTGCTGGCCGTACATTTGTACGGCTCCGCAGTGGATGGCGGCC
TGAAGCCACACAGTGATATTGATTTGCTGGTTACGGTGACCGTAAGGCTTGATGAAACAACGCGGCGAGC
TTTGATCAACGACCTTTTGGAAACTTCGGCTTCCCCTGGAGAGAGCGAGATTCTCCGCGCTGTAGAAGTC
ACCATTGTTGTGCACGACGACATCATTCCGTGGCGTTATCCAGCTAAGCGCGAACTGCAATTTGGAGAAT
GGCAGCGCAATGACATTCTTGCAGGTATCTTCGAGCCAGCCACGATCGACATTGATCTGGCTATCTTGCT
GACAAAAGCAAGAGAACATAGCGTTGCCTTGGTAGGTCCAGCGGCGGAGGAACTCTTTGATCCGGTTCCT
GAACAGGATCTATTTGAGGCGCTAAATGAAACCTTAACGCTATGGAACTCGCCGCCCGACTGGGCTGGCG
ATGAGCGAAATGTAGTGCTTACGTTGTCCCGCATTTGGTACAGCGCAGTAACCGGCAAAATCGCGCCGAA
GGATGTCGCTGCCGACTGGGCAATGGAGCGCCTGCCGGCCCAGTATCAGCCCGTCATACTTGAAGCTAGA
CAGGCTTATCTTGGACAAGAAGAAGATCGCTTGGCCTCGCGCGCAGATCAGTTGGAAGAATTTGTCCACT
ACGTGAAAGGCGAGATCACCAAGGTAGTCGGCAAATAACCCTCGAGCCACCCATGACCAAAATCCCTTAA
CGTGAGTTACGCGTCGTTCCACTGAGCGTCAGACCCCGTAGAAAAGATCAAAGGATCTTCTTGAGATCCT
TTTTTTCTGCGCGTAATCTGCTGCTTGCAAACAAAAAAACCACCGCTACCAGCGGTGGTTTGTTTGCCGG
ATCAAGAGCTACCAACTCTTTTTCCGAAGGTAACTGGCTTCAGCAGAGCGCAGATACCAAATACTGTTCT
TCTAGTGTAGCCGTAGTTAGGCCACCACTTCAAGAACTCTGTAGCACCGCCTACATACCTCGCTCTGCTA
ATCCTGTTACCAGTGGCTGCTGCCAGTGGCGATAAGTCGTGTCTTACCGGGTTGGACTCAAGACGATAGT
TACCGGATAAGGCGCAGCGGTCGGGCTGAACGGGGGGTTCGTGCACACAGCCCAGCTTGGAGCGAACGAC
CTACACCGAACTGAGATACCTACAGCGTGAGCTATGAGAAAGCGCCACGCTTCCCGAAGGGAGAAAGGCG
GACAGGTATCCGGTAAGCGGCAGGGTCGGAACAGGAGAGCGCACGAGGGAGCTTCCAGGGGGAAACGCCT
GGTATCTTTATAGTCCTGTCGGGTTTCGCCACCTCTGACTTGAGCGTCGATTTTTGTGATGCTCGTCAGG
GGGGCGGAGCCTATGGAAAAACGCCAGCAACGCGGCCTTTTTACGGTTCCTGGCCTTTTGCTGGCCTTTT
GCTCACATGTTCTTTCCTGCGTTATCCCCTGATTCTGTGGATAACCGTATTACCGCCTTTGAGTGAGCTG
ATACCGCTCGCCGCAGCCGAACGACCGAGCGCAGCGAGTCAGTGAGCGAGGAAGCGGAAGAGCGCCCAAT
ACGCAAACCGCCTCTCCCCGCGCGTTGGCCGATTCATTAATGCAGCTGGCACGACAGGTTTCCCGACTGG
AAAGCGGGCAGTGAGCGCAACGCAATTAATACGCGTACCGCTAGCCAGGAAGAGTTTGTAGAAACGCAAA
AAGGCCATCCGTCAGGATGGCCTTCTGCTTAGTTTGATGCCTGGCAGTTTATGGCGGGCGTCCTGCCCGC
CACCCTCCGGGCCGTTGCTTCACAACGTTCAAATCCGCTCCCGGCGGATTTGTCCTACTCAGGAGAGCGT
TCACCGACAAACAACAGATAAAACGAAAGGCCCAGTCTTCCGACTGAGCCTTTCGTTTTATTTGATGCCT
Features (pLannotate 1.2.2; 12 found; start..end, strand, type, name):
     38..74      -  CDS            lacZα (fragment): LacZα fragment of β-galactosidase; lacZ fragment
     91..186     +  protein_bind   attL3: mutant version of attL; recombination site for the Gateway® LR reaction LR Clonase™
    192..548     +  CDS            B2M: B2MG_HUMAN - Experimental evidence at protein level: Swiss-Prot protein existence level 1. Component of the class I major histocompatibility complex (MHC). Involved in the presentation of peptide antigens to the immune system. Exogenously applied M.tuberculosis EsxA or EsxA-EsxB (or EsxA expressed in host) binds B2M and decreases its export to the cell surface (total protein levels do not change), probably leading to defects in class I antigen presentation (PubMed:25356553). From Homo sapiens (Human).
    550..649     -  protein_bind   attL2: mutant version of attL; recombination site for the Gateway® LR reaction LR Clonase™
    667..685     -  promoter       T7 promoter: promoter for bacteriophage T7 RNA polymerase
    875..898     +  promoter       Pc promoter (fragment): intI1 (promoter lies within the coding sequence); class 1 integron promoter
   1074..1130    +  CDS            GmR (fragment): gentamycin acetyltransferase; aacC1; confers resistance to gentamycin
   1137..1928    +  CDS            SmR: aminoglycoside adenylyltransferase (Murphy, 1985); aadA; confers resistance to spectinomycin and streptomycin
   2021..2609    +  rep_origin     ori: high-copy-number ColE1/pMB1/pBR322/pUC origin of replication
   2792..2884    +  CDS            lacI (fragment): lac repressor; lacI; The lac repressor binds to the lac operator to inhibit transcription in E. coli. This inhibition can be relieved by adding lactose or isopropyl-β-D-thiogalactopyranoside (IPTG).
   2939..2966    -  terminator     rrnB T2 terminator: transcription terminator T2 from the E. coli rrnB gene
   3098..3141    +  terminator     rrnB T1 terminator: Escherichia coli rrnB; transcription terminator T1 from the E. coli rrnB gene
