[The description below was written by a language model from this plasmid's Addgene catalogue record and pLannotate feature annotations shown in this document.]
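Description:
pDONR223_B2M_p.D54N is a Gateway entry clone built on the Invitrogen pDONR223 backbone, carrying the human beta-2-microglobulin (B2M) open reading frame with a D54N missense substitution. It is a small (about 3.15 kb) bacterial plasmid propagated in E. coli at high copy from a ColE1/pUC-type origin and selected with spectinomycin through the aadA (SmR) aminoglycoside adenylyltransferase gene. That gene sits downstream of a fragment of the class 1 integron Pc promoter and a remnant of a gentamicin resistance gene. Short lacZα and lacI fragments are backbone leftovers, and rrnB T1 and T2 terminators help insulate the cloning region from read-through transcription.

The B2M coding sequence has no promoter of its own and is not meant to be expressed from this plasmid. The only nearby promoter is a T7 promoter lying outside the recombination cassette and oriented toward the insert on the opposite strand. The ORF is flanked by two attL-type recombination sites (annotated by the software as attL3 and attL2), which allow LR Clonase-mediated transfer of the insert into any compatible Gateway destination vector supplying the promoter, tags and selection appropriate to the chosen host. The clone is in the "open" configuration, with no stop codon immediately after the insert, so it can be fused in frame to C-terminal tags encoded by a destination vector. B2M is the light-chain component of the MHC class I complex involved in antigen presentation. This mutant allele belongs to the Target Accelerator Plasmid Collection, a set of variant clones associated with the systematic functional testing of rare cancer-associated alleles.
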