Addgene plasmid #81303: pDONR223_B2M_p.D54N
Purpose: Gateway Donor vector containing B2M , part of the Target Accelerator Plasmid Collection.
Depositing lab: Jesse Boehm & William Hahn & David Root. Depositing organization: Broad Institute. Publication: Systematic Functional Interrogation of Rare Cancer Variants Identifies Oncogenic Alleles. Kim E, Ilic N, Shrestha Y, Zou L, Kamburov A, Zhu C, Yang X, Lubonja R, Tran N, Nguyen C, Lawrence MS, Piccioni F, Bagul M, Doench JG, Chouinard CR, Wu X, Hogstrom L, Natoli T, Tamayo P, Horn H, Corsello SM, Lage K, Root DE, Subramanian A, Golub TR, Getz G, Boehm JS, Hahn WC. Cancer Discov. 2016 Jul;6(7):714-26. doi: 10.1158/2159-8290.CD-16-0160. Epub 2016 May 4. PubMed 27147599.
Backbone
  Vector backbone: pDONR223
  Backbone manufacturer: Invitrogen
  Backbone size w/o insert (bp): 2790
  Vector type: Gateway Entry vector
Growth in bacteria
  Bacterial resistance: Spectinomycin, 50 μg/mL
  Growth temperature: 37°C
  Growth strain: DH5alpha
  Copy number: High Copy
Gene/Insert
  Gene/Insert name: B2M
  Species: H. sapiens (human)
  Mutation: D54N
  GenBank ID: NM_004048.2
  Entrez Gene: B2M (a.k.a. IMD43)
  Promoter: None
  Cloning method: Gateway Cloning
  Sequencing primers: 5′ M13pUC-fwd; 3′ M13-Rev
Terms and licenses: Academic/Nonprofit Terms; Industry Terms: Not Available to Industry
Depositor comments: Open state: NO stop codon immediately follows insert
How to cite: pDONR223_B2M_p.D54N was a gift from Jesse Boehm & William Hahn & David Root (Addgene plasmid # 81303 ; http://n2t.net/addgene:81303 ; RRID:Addgene_81303)
