>Addgene plasmid #81303 | pDONR223_B2M_p.D54N | depositor partial sequence | sequence record 154622 | Insert sequence
ATGTCTCGCTCCGTGGCCTTAGCTGTGCTCGCGCTACTCTCTCTTTCTGGCCTGGAGGCTATCCAGCGTA
CTCCAAAGATTCAGGTTTACTCACGTCATCCAGCAGAGAATGGAAAGTCAAATTTCCTGAATTGCTATGT
GTCTGGGTTTCATCCATCCAACATTGAAGTTGACTTACTGAAGAATGGAGAGAGAATTGAAAAAGTGGAG
CATTCAGACTTGTCTTTCAGCAAGGACTGGTCTTTCTATCTCTTGTACTACACTGAATTCACCCCCACTG
AAAAAGATGAGTATGCCTGCCGTGTGAACCATGTGACTTTGTCACAGCCCAAGATAGTTAAGTGGGATCG
AGACATG
